Addgene plasmid #132298: pDONR221_UNC93B1
Purpose: Gateway entry clone with codon-optimized ORF sequence for subcloning into custom expression vectors
Depositing lab: RESOLUTE Consortium & Giulio Superti-Furga. Depositing organization: CeMM Research Center for Molecular Medicine. Publication: The RESOLUTE consortium: unlocking SLC transporters for drug discovery. Superti-Furga G, Lackner D, Wiedmer T, Ingles-Prieto A, Barbosa B, Girardi E, Goldmann U, Gurtl B, Klavins K, Klimek C, Lindinger S, Lineiro-Retes E, Muller AC, Onstein S, Redinger G, Reil D, Sedlyarov V, Wolf G, Crawford M, Everley R, ... Steppan CM. Nat Rev Drug Discov. 2020 Jul;19(7):429-430. doi: 10.1038/d41573-020-00056-6. PubMed 32265506.
Backbone
  Vector backbone: pDONR221
  Backbone manufacturer: Thermo Fisher Scientific
  Backbone size w/o insert (bp): 2550
  Vector type: Mammalian Expression
Growth in bacteria
  Bacterial resistance: Kanamycin, 50 μg/mL
  Growth temperature: 37°C
  Growth strain: Stbl3
  Copy number: High Copy
Gene/Insert
  Gene/Insert name: UNC93B1 (alt name: UNC93)
  Species: H. sapiens (human)
  Insert size (bp): 1791
  Entrez Gene: UNC93B1 (a.k.a. IIAE1, UNC93, UNC93B, Unc-93B1)
  Cloning method: Gateway Cloning
  Sequencing primers: 5′ M13-fwd; 3′ M13-rev
Terms and licenses: Academic/Nonprofit Terms; Industry Terms
Depositor comments: For more information on the full Resolute plasmid collection, please see www.addgene.org/depositor-collections/re-solute/. Please provide your feedback on this plasmid to the RESOLUTE consortium by filling out their RESOLUTE repository feedback form: https://forms.office.com/Pages/ResponsePage.aspx?id=0e05yklzmkS7rjFGQL4N7z4feCLQvEJAmVcOCM_u885UN1JJRko0Ukg4TVQwNTZLOUxPQVJWT1NHUCQlQCN0PWcu
How to cite: pDONR221_UNC93B1 was a gift from RESOLUTE Consortium & Giulio Superti-Furga (Addgene plasmid # 132298 ; http://n2t.net/addgene:132298 ; RRID:Addgene_132298)
