[The description below was written by a language model from this plasmid's Addgene catalogue record and pLannotate feature annotations shown in this document.]
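Description:
pDONR221_UNC93B1 is a Gateway entry clone built on the pDONR221 backbone, carrying a codon-optimized open reading frame for human UNC93B1 (also called UNC93 or UNC93B). The sequenced plasmid is about 4.3 kb, with a 1,791 bp insert. It is maintained in E. coli through a high-copy ColE1/pUC-type origin of replication and selected with kanamycin via an aminoglycoside phosphotransferase (KanR) gene. Although the catalogue lists the vector type as mammalian expression, the feature table shows no eukaryotic promoter or polyadenylation signal next to the ORF, so the plasmid itself serves as a donor of the coding sequence rather than as an expression vector.

The UNC93B1 ORF lies between attL1 and attL2, the recombination sites used in the Gateway LR reaction. LR Clonase can therefore transfer it directionally into any attR-containing destination vector that supplies the desired promoter, tags or delivery system. Upstream of the cassette, the rrnB T1 and T2 terminators insulate the insert from read-through transcription originating in the backbone. A T7 promoter sits just beyond attL2, pointing back toward the insert, and short lacI and lacZα fragments are backbone remnants. No epitope tags or reporters are annotated, and the record does not say whether the ORF ends in a stop codon.

UNC93B1 encodes a protein required to traffic nucleotide-sensing Toll-like receptors such as TLR3, TLR7 and TLR9 from the endoplasmic reticulum to endolysosomes. The clone belongs to a consortium collection focused on solute carrier transporters for drug discovery and is intended for subcloning into custom expression vectors.
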