Features (pLannotate 1.2.2; 10 found; start..end, strand, type, name):
    121..213     +  CDS            lacI (fragment): lac repressor; lacI; The lac repressor binds to the lac operator to inhibit transcription in E. coli. This inhibition can be relieved by adding lactose or isopropyl-β-D-thiogalactopyranoside (IPTG).
    268..295     -  terminator     rrnB T2 terminator: transcription terminator T2 from the E. coli rrnB gene
    427..470     +  terminator     rrnB T1 terminator: Escherichia coli rrnB; transcription terminator T1 from the E. coli rrnB gene
    517..553     -  CDS            lacZα (fragment): LacZα fragment of β-galactosidase; lacZ fragment
    569..668     +  protein_bind   attL1: mutant version of attL; recombination site for the Gateway® LR reaction LR Clonase™
    674..2464    +  CDS            UNC93B1: UN93B_HUMAN - Also known as UNC93, UNC93B. Experimental evidence at protein level: Swiss-Prot protein existence level 1. Plays an important role in innate and adaptive immunity by regulating nucleotide-sensing Toll-like receptor (TLR) signaling. Required for the transport of a subset of TLRs (including TLR3, TLR7 and TLR9) from the endoplasmic reticulum to endolysosomes where they can engage pathogen nucleotides and activate signaling cascades. May play a role in autoreactive B-cells removal. From Homo sapiens (Human).
   2466..2565    -  protein_bind   attL2: mutant version of attL; recombination site for the Gateway® LR reaction LR Clonase™
   2583..2601    -  promoter       T7 promoter: promoter for bacteriophage T7 RNA polymerase
   2735..3544    +  CDS            KanR: aminoglycoside phosphotransferase; aph(3')-Ia; confers resistance to kanamycin in bacteria or G418 (Geneticin®) in eukaryotes
   3691..4279    +  rep_origin     ori: high-copy-number ColE1/pMB1/pBR322/pUC origin of replication
>Addgene plasmid #132298 | pDONR221_UNC93B1 | addgene full sequence | sequence record 263139 | Addgene NGS Result
CTTTCCTGCGTTATCCCCTGATTCTGTGGATAACCGTATTACCGCCTTTGAGTGAGCTGATACCGCTCGC
CGCAGCCGAACGACCGAGCGCAGCGAGTCAGTGAGCGAGGAAGCGGAAGAGCGCCCAATACGCAAACCGC
CTCTCCCCGCGCGTTGGCCGATTCATTAATGCAGCTGGCACGACAGGTTTCCCGACTGGAAAGCGGGCAG
TGAGCGCAACGCAATTAATACGCGTACCGCTAGCCAGGAAGAGTTTGTAGAAACGCAAAAAGGCCATCCG
TCAGGATGGCCTTCTGCTTAGTTTGATGCCTGGCAGTTTATGGCGGGCGTCCTGCCCGCCACCCTCCGGG
CCGTTGCTTCACAACGTTCAAATCCGCTCCCGGCGGATTTGTCCTACTCAGGAGAGCGTTCACCGACAAA
CAACAGATAAAACGAAAGGCCCAGTCTTCCGACTGAGCCTTTCGTTTTATTTGATGCCTGGCAGTTCCCT
ACTCTCGCGTTAACGCTAGCATGGATGTTTTCCCAGTCACGACGTTGTAAAACGACGGCCAGTCTTAAGC
TCGGGCCCCAAATAATGATTTTATTTTGACTGATAGTGACCTGTTCGTTGCAACACATTGATGAGCAATG
CTTTTTTATAATGCCAACTTTGTACAAAAAAGCAGGCTCCACCATGGAGGCCGAGCCCCCTCTGTACCCA
ATGGCAGGAGCAGCAGGACCTCAGGGCGACGAGGATCTGCTGGGAGTGCCTGATGGACCAGAGGCACCAC
TGGACGAGCTGGTGGGAGCATACCCCAACTATAATGAGGAGGAGGAGGAGCGGAGATACTATAGGCGCAA
GAGACTGGGCGTGCTGAAGAACGTGCTGGCAGCATCTGCCGGAGGAATGCTGACCTACGGCGTGTATCTG
GGCCTGCTGCAGATGCAGCTGATCCTGCACTATGATGAGACATACAGGGAGGTGAAGTATGGCAACATGG
GCCTGCCTGACATCGATAGCAAGATGCTGATGGGCATCAATGTGACCCCAATCGCCGCCCTGCTGTACAC
ACCCGTGCTGATCAGATTCTTTGGCACCAAGTGGATGATGTTCCTGGCCGTGGGCATCTATGCCCTGTTT
GTGAGCACCAACTACTGGGAGAGGTACTATACACTGGTGCCTTCCGCCGTGGCCCTGGGAATGGCAATCG
TGCCACTGTGGGCCTCCATGGGCAATTACATCACACGCATGGCCCAGAAGTACCACGAGTATTCTCACTA
CAAGGAGCAGGATGGACAGGGAATGAAGCAGAGGCCACCAAGGGGATCCCACGCACCATATCTGCTGGTG
TTCCAGGCCATCTTTTACAGCTTCTTTCACCTGTCCTTCGCCTGCGCACAGCTGCCAATGATCTATTTTC
TGAACCACTACCTGTATGACCTGAACCACACCCTGTACAATGTGCAGTCTTGTGGCACAAACAGCCACGG
CATCCTGTCCGGCTTCAATAAGACCGTGCTGAGAACACTGCCTAGGTCTGGCAATCTGATCGTGGTGGAG
AGCGTGCTGATGGCCGTGGCCTTTCTGGCCATGCTGCTGGTGCTGGGACTGTGCGGAGCAGCCTATCGCC
CAACCGAGGAGATCGATCTGCGGAGCGTGGGCTGGGGCAATATCTTCCAGCTGCCCTTTAAGCACGTGCG
CGACTATCGGCTGAGACACCTGGTGCCTTTCTTTATCTACTCCGGCTTCGAGGTGCTGTTTGCATGCACA
GGAATCGCCCTGGGATACGGCGTGTGCTCTGTGGGACTGGAGCGGCTGGCCTATCTGCTGGTGGCCTACA
GCCTGGGCGCCTCTGCCGCCAGCCTGCTGGGACTGCTGGGACTGTGGCTGCCAAGGCCTGTGCCACTGGT
GGCCGGCGCCGGCGTGCACCTGCTGCTGACCTTCATCCTGTTCTTTTGGGCACCAGTGCCTCGGGTGCTG
CAGCACTCCTGGATCCTGTATGTGGCAGCCGCCCTGTGGGGAGTGGGATCCGCCCTGAACAAGACCGGCC
TGTCTACACTGCTGGGCATCCTGTACGAGGATAAGGAGAGACAGGACTTCATCTTTACCATCTATCACTG
GTGGCAGGCCGTGGCCATCTTCACAGTGTACCTGGGCAGCTCCCTGCACATGAAGGCCAAGCTGGCCGTG
CTGCTGGTGACCCTGGTGGCAGCCGCCGTGAGCTACCTGAGGATGGAGCAGAAGCTGAGGAGAGGAGTGG
CACCTAGGCAGCCAAGAATCCCAAGGCCACAGCACAAGGTGCGCGGATACAGGTATCTGGAGGAGGACAA
TTCCGATGAGTCTGACGCCGAGGGCGAGCACGGCGATGGCGCCGAGGAGGAGGCCCCTCCAGCCGGCCCT
AGGCCAGGACCAGAGCCTGCAGGACTGGGCAGGCGCCCATGTCCATACGAGCAGGCACAGGGCGGCGACG
GCCCCGAGGAGCAGGACCCAGCTTTCTTGTACAAAGTTGGCATTATAAGAAAGCATTGCTTATCAATTTG
TTGCAACGAACAGGTCACTATCAGTCAAAATAAAATCATTATTTGCCATCCAGCTGATATCCCCTATAGT
GAGTCGTATTACATGGTCATAGCTGTTTCCTGGCAGCTCTGGCCCGTGTCTCAAAATCTCTGATGTTACA
TTGCACAAGATAAAAATATATCATCATGAACAATAAAACTGTCTGCTTACATAAACAGTAATACAAGGGG
TGTTATGAGCCATATTCAACGGGAAACGTCGAGGCCGCGATTAAATTCCAACATGGATGCTGATTTATAT
GGGTATAAATGGGCTCGCGATAATGTCGGGCAATCAGGTGCGACAATCTATCGCTTGTATGGGAAGCCCG
ATGCGCCAGAGTTGTTTCTGAAACATGGCAAAGGTAGCGTTGCCAATGATGTTACAGATGAGATGGTCAG
ACTAAACTGGCTGACGGAATTTATGCCTCTTCCGACCATCAAGCATTTTATCCGTACTCCTGATGATGCA
TGGTTACTCACCACTGCGATCCCCGGAAAAACAGCATTCCAGGTATTAGAAGAATATCCTGATTCAGGTG
AAAATATTGTTGATGCGCTGGCAGTGTTCCTGCGCCGGTTGCATTCGATTCCTGTTTGTAATTGTCCTTT
TAACAGCGATCGCGTATTTCGTCTCGCTCAGGCGCAATCACGAATGAATAACGGTTTGGTTGATGCGAGT
GATTTTGATGACGAGCGTAATGGCTGGCCTGTTGAACAAGTCTGGAAAGAAATGCATAAACTTTTGCCAT
TCTCACCGGATTCAGTCGTCACTCATGGTGATTTCTCACTTGATAACCTTATTTTTGACGAGGGGAAATT
AATAGGTTGTATTGATGTTGGACGAGTCGGAATCGCAGACCGATACCAGGATCTTGCCATCCTATGGAAC
TGCCTCGGTGAGTTTTCTCCTTCATTACAGAAACGGCTTTTTCAAAAATATGGTATTGATAATCCTGATA
TGAATAAATTGCAGTTTCATTTGATGCTCGATGAGTTTTTCTAATCAGAATTGGTTAATTGGTTGTAACA
CTGGCAGAGCATTACGCTGACTTGACGGGACGGCGCAAGCTCATGACCAAAATCCCTTAACGTGAGTTAC
GCGTCGTTCCACTGAGCGTCAGACCCCGTAGAAAAGATCAAAGGATCTTCTTGAGATCCTTTTTTTCTGC
GCGTAATCTGCTGCTTGCAAACAAAAAAACCACCGCTACCAGCGGTGGTTTGTTTGCCGGATCAAGAGCT
ACCAACTCTTTTTCCGAAGGTAACTGGCTTCAGCAGAGCGCAGATACCAAATACTGTTCTTCTAGTGTAG
CCGTAGTTAGGCCACCACTTCAAGAACTCTGTAGCACCGCCTACATACCTCGCTCTGCTAATCCTGTTAC
CAGTGGCTGCTGCCAGTGGCGATAAGTCGTGTCTTACCGGGTTGGACTCAAGACGATAGTTACCGGATAA
GGCGCAGCGGTCGGGCTGAACGGGGGGTTCGTGCACACAGCCCAGCTTGGAGCGAACGACCTACACCGAA
CTGAGATACCTACAGCGTGAGCTATGAGAAAGCGCCACGCTTCCCGAAGGGAGAAAGGCGGACAGGTATC
CGGTAAGCGGCAGGGTCGGAACAGGAGAGCGCACGAGGGAGCTTCCAGGGGGAAACGCCTGGTATCTTTA
TAGTCCTGTCGGGTTTCGCCACCTCTGACTTGAGCGTCGATTTTTGTGATGCTCGTCAGGGGGGCGGAGC
CTATGGAAAAACGCCAGCAACGCGGCCTTTTTACGGTTCCTGGCCTTTTGCTGGCCTTTTGCTCACATGT
T
