>Addgene plasmid #132298 | pDONR221_UNC93B1 | depositor partial sequence | sequence record 253996 | Codon-optimized ORF of UNC93B1
ATGGAGGCCGAGCCCCCTCTGTACCCAATGGCAGGAGCAGCAGGACCTCAGGGCGACGAGGATCTGCTGG
GAGTGCCTGATGGACCAGAGGCACCACTGGACGAGCTGGTGGGAGCATACCCCAACTATAATGAGGAGGA
GGAGGAGCGGAGATACTATAGGCGCAAGAGACTGGGCGTGCTGAAGAACGTGCTGGCAGCATCTGCCGGA
GGAATGCTGACCTACGGCGTGTATCTGGGCCTGCTGCAGATGCAGCTGATCCTGCACTATGATGAGACAT
ACAGGGAGGTGAAGTATGGCAACATGGGCCTGCCTGACATCGATAGCAAGATGCTGATGGGCATCAATGT
GACCCCAATCGCCGCCCTGCTGTACACACCCGTGCTGATCAGATTCTTTGGCACCAAGTGGATGATGTTC
CTGGCCGTGGGCATCTATGCCCTGTTTGTGAGCACCAACTACTGGGAGAGGTACTATACACTGGTGCCTT
CCGCCGTGGCCCTGGGAATGGCAATCGTGCCACTGTGGGCCTCCATGGGCAATTACATCACACGCATGGC
CCAGAAGTACCACGAGTATTCTCACTACAAGGAGCAGGATGGACAGGGAATGAAGCAGAGGCCACCAAGG
GGATCCCACGCACCATATCTGCTGGTGTTCCAGGCCATCTTTTACAGCTTCTTTCACCTGTCCTTCGCCT
GCGCACAGCTGCCAATGATCTATTTTCTGAACCACTACCTGTATGACCTGAACCACACCCTGTACAATGT
GCAGTCTTGTGGCACAAACAGCCACGGCATCCTGTCCGGCTTCAATAAGACCGTGCTGAGAACACTGCCT
AGGTCTGGCAATCTGATCGTGGTGGAGAGCGTGCTGATGGCCGTGGCCTTTCTGGCCATGCTGCTGGTGC
TGGGACTGTGCGGAGCAGCCTATCGCCCAACCGAGGAGATCGATCTGCGGAGCGTGGGCTGGGGCAATAT
CTTCCAGCTGCCCTTTAAGCACGTGCGCGACTATCGGCTGAGACACCTGGTGCCTTTCTTTATCTACTCC
GGCTTCGAGGTGCTGTTTGCATGCACAGGAATCGCCCTGGGATACGGCGTGTGCTCTGTGGGACTGGAGC
GGCTGGCCTATCTGCTGGTGGCCTACAGCCTGGGCGCCTCTGCCGCCAGCCTGCTGGGACTGCTGGGACT
GTGGCTGCCAAGGCCTGTGCCACTGGTGGCCGGCGCCGGCGTGCACCTGCTGCTGACCTTCATCCTGTTC
TTTTGGGCACCAGTGCCTCGGGTGCTGCAGCACTCCTGGATCCTGTATGTGGCAGCCGCCCTGTGGGGAG
TGGGATCCGCCCTGAACAAGACCGGCCTGTCTACACTGCTGGGCATCCTGTACGAGGATAAGGAGAGACA
GGACTTCATCTTTACCATCTATCACTGGTGGCAGGCCGTGGCCATCTTCACAGTGTACCTGGGCAGCTCC
CTGCACATGAAGGCCAAGCTGGCCGTGCTGCTGGTGACCCTGGTGGCAGCCGCCGTGAGCTACCTGAGGA
TGGAGCAGAAGCTGAGGAGAGGAGTGGCACCTAGGCAGCCAAGAATCCCAAGGCCACAGCACAAGGTGCG
CGGATACAGGTATCTGGAGGAGGACAATTCCGATGAGTCTGACGCCGAGGGCGAGCACGGCGATGGCGCC
GAGGAGGAGGCCCCTCCAGCCGGCCCTAGGCCAGGACCAGAGCCTGCAGGACTGGGCAGGCGCCCATGTC
CATACGAGCAGGCACAGGGCGGCGACGGCCCCGAGGAGCAG
